Addgene plasmid #217739: HA-MBP-TEVpCS-ADGRL1 CTFdeltaTA-FLAG
Purpose: Mammalian expression of Adhesion G Protein-Coupled Receptor transmembrane domains
Depositing lab: Stephen Blacklow. Depositing organization: Harvard Medical School. Publication: Heterogeneity of tethered agonist signaling in adhesion G protein-coupled receptors. Dates AN, Jones DTD, Smith JS, Skiba MA, Rich MF, Burruss MM, Kruse AC, Blacklow SC. Cell Chem Biol. 2024 Aug 15;31(8):1542-1553.e4. doi: 10.1016/j.chembiol.2024.03.004. Epub 2024 Apr 11. PubMed 38608683.
Backbone
  Vector backbone: pFuse-hIgG1-Fc2
  Backbone manufacturer: Invitrogen
  Vector type: Mammalian Expression
Growth in bacteria
  Bacterial resistance: Bleocin (Zeocin), 50 μg/mL
  Growth temperature: 37°C
  Growth strain: DH5alpha
  Copy number: High Copy
Gene/Insert
  Gene/Insert name: ADGRL1 (alt name: LPHN1)
  Species: H. sapiens (human)
  Mutation: Deletion of residues 1-844
  Entrez Gene: ADGRL1 (a.k.a. CIRL1, CL1, LEC2, LPHN1)
  Tag / fusion protein: HA (N terminal on insert); FLAG (C terminal on insert)
  Cloning method: Gibson Cloning
Terms and licenses: Academic/Nonprofit Terms; Industry Terms: Not Available to Industry
Depositor comments: Please visit https://www.biorxiv.org/content/10.1101/2022.07.14.500097v2 for bioRxiv preprint.
How to cite: HA-MBP-TEVpCS-ADGRL1 CTFdeltaTA-FLAG was a gift from Stephen Blacklow (Addgene plasmid # 217739 ; http://n2t.net/addgene:217739 ; RRID:Addgene_217739)
