[The description below was written by a language model from this plasmid's Addgene catalogue record and pLannotate feature annotations shown in this document.]
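Description:
HA-MBP-TEVpCS-ADGRL1 CTFdeltaTA-FLAG is a 7.25 kb mammalian expression plasmid built on the pFuse-hIgG1-Fc2 backbone. It is maintained in E. coli through a high-copy ColE1/pUC-type origin. Selection relies on a single bleomycin/Zeocin resistance gene (Sh ble). This gene sits behind tandem CMV enhancer/promoter and bacterial EM7 promoter elements, with a β-globin polyadenylation signal, so the same marker can work in both bacteria and mammalian cells.

The expression cassette is driven by the composite promoter typical of this backbone: the EF-1α core promoter joined to a truncated HTLV-1 5' LTR segment. A synthetic poly(A) signal and a transcriptional pause site lie upstream of it to limit read-through. The open reading frame begins with the human IL-2 signal sequence, which directs the protein into the secretory pathway. An HA epitope follows, then E. coli maltose-binding protein and, according to the construct name, a TEV protease cleavage site, which the feature table does not annotate. Next comes a fragment of human ADGRL1 (latrophilin-1) lacking residues 1–844. The name indicates that this is the C-terminal fragment with the tethered agonist removed, leaving the transmembrane domain region. The catalogue lists a C-terminal FLAG tag, which is also not annotated.

An IgG1 Fc fragment from the backbone remains downstream of the insert, ahead of the SV40 poly(A) signal. The record does not say whether it is translated, although the stated C-terminal FLAG tag suggests the reading frame ends before it.

The stated purpose is mammalian expression of adhesion GPCR transmembrane domains. The associated work concerns tethered agonist signaling, where an agonist-deleted construct like this one would plausibly serve as a comparison for agonist-containing versions.
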