Features (pLannotate 1.2.2; 17 found; start..end, strand, type, name):
     49..260     +  promoter       EF-1α core promoter: core promoter for human elongation factor EF-1α
    273..541     +  LTR            5' LTR (truncated): truncated 5' long terminal repeat (LTR) from human T-cell leukemia virus (HTLV) type 1
    591..650     +  sig_peptide    IL-2 signal sequence: human interleukin-2 signal sequence
    651..677     +  CDS            3xHA (fragment): three tandem HA epitope tags
    681..1781    +  CDS            malE (fragment): MALE_ECO57 - Experimental evidence at protein level: Swiss-Prot protein existence level 1. Part of the ABC transporter complex MalEFGK involved in maltose/maltodextrin import. Binds maltose and higher maltodextrins. From Escherichia coli O157:H7.
   1803..3689    +  CDS            ADGRL1 (fragment): AGRL1_HUMAN - Also known as KIAA0821 From Homo sapiens (Human).
   3729..4409    +  CDS            IGHG1 (fragment): IGHG1_HUMAN - Experimental evidence at protein level: Swiss-Prot protein existence level 1. Constant region of immunoglobulin heavy chains. Immunoglobulins, also known as antibodies, are membrane-bound or secreted glycoproteins produced by B lymphocytes. In the recognition phase of humoral immunity, the membrane-bound immunoglobulins serve as receptors which, upon binding of a specific antigen, trigger the clonal expansion and differentiation of B lymphocytes into immunoglobulins- secreting plasma cells. Secreted immunoglobulins mediate the effector phase of humoral immunity, which results in
   4434..4555    -  polyA_signal   SV40 poly(A) signal: SV40 polyadenylation signal
   4578..4649    -  CDS            large T antigen (fragment): large T antigen from SV40 (simian virus 40)
   4659..5053    -  polyA_signal   β-globin poly(A): human β-globin polyadenylation signal
   5070..5441    -  CDS            ble: BLE_STRHI - Experimental evidence at protein level: Swiss-Prot protein existence level 1. Binding protein with a strong affinity to the bleomycin family of antibiotics. From Streptoalloteichus hindustanus.
   5503..5546    -  promoter       EM7 promoter (fragment): synthetic bacterial promoter&nbsp
   5933..6032    -  promoter       CMV promoter (fragment): human cytomegalovirus (CMV) immediate early promoter
   6034..6337    -  enhancer       CMV enhancer: human cytomegalovirus immediate early enhancer
   6417..7005    -  rep_origin     ori: high-copy-number ColE1/pMB1/pBR322/pUC origin of replication
   7113..7161    +  polyA_signal   poly(A) signal: synthetic polyadenylation signal
   7172..12      +  misc_feature   pause site (across the origin): RNA polymerase II transcriptional pause signal from the human α2 globin gene
>Addgene plasmid #217739 | HA-MBP-TEVpCS-ADGRL1 CTFdeltaTA-FLAG | addgene full sequence | sequence record 430129 | Addgene NGS Result
GAACATTTCTCTATCGAAGGATCTGCGATCGCTCCGGTGCCCGTCAGTGGGCAGAGCGCACATCGCCCAC
AGTCCCCGAGAAGTTGGGGGGAGGGGTCGGCAATTGAACGGGTGCCTAGAGAAGGTGGCGCGGGGTAAAC
TGGGAAAGTGATGTCGTGTACTGGCTCCGCCTTTTTCCCGAGGGTGGGGGAGAACCGTATATAAGTGCAG
TAGTCGCCGTGAACGTTCTTTTTCGCAACGGGTTTGCCGCCAGAACACAGCTGAAGCTTCGAGGGGCTCG
CATCTCTCCTTCACGCGCCCGCCGCCCTACCTGAGGCCGCCATCCACGCCGGTTGAGTCGCGTTCTGCCG
CCTCCCGCCTGTGGTGCCTCCTGAACTGCGTCCGCCGTCTAGGTAAGTTTAAAGCTCAGGTCGAGACCGG
GCCTTTGTCCGGCGCTCCCTTGGAGCCTACCTAGACTCAGCCGGCTCTCCACGCTTTGCCTGACCCTGCT
TGCTCAACTCTACGTCTTTGTTTCGTTTTCTGTTCTGCGCCGTTACAGATCCAAGCTGTGACCGGCGCCT
ACCTGAGATCACCGGCGAAGGAGGGCCACCATGTACAGGATGCAACTCCTGTCTTGCATTGCACTAAGTC
TTGCACTTGTCACGAATTCGTACCCATACGATGTTCCAGATTACGCTGGATCCAAAATTGAAGAAGGCAA
ACTGGTGATTTGGATTAACGGCGATAAAGGCTATAACGGCCTGGCGGAAGTGGGCAAAAAATTTGAAAAA
GATACCGGCATTAAAGTGACCGTGGAACATCCGGATAAACTGGAAGAAAAATTTCCGCAGGTGGCGGCGA
CCGGCGATGGCCCGGATATTATTTTTTGGGCGCATGATCGCTTTGGCGGCTATGCGCAGAGCGGCCTGCT
GGCGGAAATTACCCCGGATAAAGCGTTTCAGGATAAACTGTATCCGTTTACCTGGGATGCGGTGCGCTAT
AACGGCAAACTGATTGCGTATCCGATTGCGGTGGAAGCGCTGAGCCTGATTTATAACAAAGATCTGCTGC
CGAACCCGCCGAAAACCTGGGAAGAAATTCCGGCGCTGGATAAAGAACTGAAAGCGAAAGGCAAAAGCGC
GCTGATGTTTAACCTGCAGGAACCGTATTTTACCTGGCCGCTGATTGCGGCGGATGGCGGCTATGCGTTT
AAATATGAAAACGGCAAATATGATATTAAAGATGTGGGCGTGGATAACGCGGGCGCGAAAGCGGGCCTGA
CCTTTCTGGTGGATCTGATTAAAAACAAACATATGAACGCGGATACCGATTATAGCATTGCGGAAGCGGC
GTTTAACAAAGGCGAAACCGCGATGACCATTAACGGCCCGTGGGCGTGGAGCAACATTGATACCAGCAAA
GTGAACTATGGCGTGACCGTGCTGCCGACCTTTAAAGGCCAGCCGAGCAAACCGTTTGTGGGCGTGCTGA
GCGCGGGCATTAACGCGGCGAGCCCGAACAAAGAACTGGCGAAAGAATTTCTGGAAAACTATCTGCTGAC
CGATGAAGGCCTGGAAGCGGTGAACAAAGATAAACCGCTGGGCGCGGTGGCGCTGAAAAGCTATGAAGAA
GAACTGGCGAAAGATCCGCGCATTGCGGCGACCATGGAAAACGCGCAGAAAGGCGAAATTATGCCGAACA
TTCCGCAGATGAGCGCGTTTTGGTATGCGGTGCGCACCGCGGTGATTAACGCGGCGAGCGGCCGCCAGAC
CGTGGATGAAGCGCTGAAAGATGCGCAGACCAACGAGAACCTTTACTTCCAAGCCCACCGCGAAATCTAC
CAGGGCCGCATTAACGAGCTCCTGCTTAGTGTGATCACATGGGTTGGCATTGTGATCAGCCTGGTGTGCC
TGGCCATTTGTATCTCCACTTTCTGTTTTCTCAGAGGACTGCAGACCGACAGGAACACCATTCACAAGAA
CCTCTGCATTAACCTGTTCCTCGCTGAGCTCCTGTTCCTGGTTGGGATCGACAAGACCCAGTACGAAATC
GCTTGCCCCATCTTCGCTGGTCTCCTGCATTATTTTTTCCTGGCTGCCTTTTCCTGGCTGTGCCTGGAGG
GTGTCCATCTCTACTTGCTGTTGGTAGAGGTCTTTGAGAGCGAGTATTCCCGCACCAAGTACTATTACCT
GGGTGGCTACTGTTTCCCAGCTCTGGTTGTGGGCATCGCCGCAGCCATCGATTACAGATCCTACGGGACA
GAGAAGGCTTGTTGGCTCCGCGTCGATAACTATTTCATTTGGTCCTTCATCGGTCCAGTTTCTTTTGTCA
TCGTCGTGAACTTGGTATTCCTGATGGTGACACTGCACAAGATGATCCGCAGCAGTTCCGTGTTGAAGCC
CGATTCCAGCCGTCTGGATAACATCAAGTCCTGGGCGCTGGGCGCCATCGCGCTTTTGTTTCTTCTGGGG
TTGACCTGGGCCTTTGGCCTCCTGTTCATCAATAAAGAAAGCGTCGTTATGGCTTATCTGTTCACTACCT
TCAACGCCTTCCAGGGCGTGTTCATTTTCGTTTTCCATTGCGCGCTGCAGAAAAAGGTCCACAAGGAATA
TTCCAAGTGCCTGCGCCATAGCTATTGTTGCATTCGGAGCCCGCCAGGTGGCACACACGGATCTCTGAAG
ACATCCGCGATGCGTTCTAACACCCGGTACTATACCGGTACCCAGTCCCGCATTCGGCGTATGTGGAACG
ACACCGTGCGCAAACAGACCGAGTCCTCTTTTATGGCTGGCGACATCAACTCAACCCCGACCCTCAACCG
GGGTACCATGGGCAACCATCTGCTTACCAACCCAGTACTGCAGCCCCGTGGCGGAACAAGTCCCTACAAC
ACCCTTATTGCGGAGTCTGTGGGGTTCAACCCGAGCTCACCGCCTGTCTTCAATAGCCCCGGTTCTTATC
GGGAGCCGAAGCATCCCCTGGGTGGCAGAGAAGCCTGCGGCATGGACACCCTGCCGCTTAACGGTAACTT
CAATAACTCCTATTCCCTGCGGAGTGGCGACTTTCCGCCTGGCGATGGTGGCCCAGAACCTCCAAGGGGT
CGTAACCTGGCTGATGCTGCCGCGTTCGAAAAGATGATCATTAGCGAGTTGGTTCACAACAATCTGAGAG
GTAGCTCTTCCGCCGCGAAAGGACCGCCTCCGCCTGAGCCTCCCGTTCCACCTGTGCCTGGTGGAGGCGG
GGAGGAAGAGGCCGGCGGTCCAGGCGGGGCCGACAGGGCTGAGATCGAACTGCTCTACAAGGCCCTTGAA
GAGCCCCTGCTCCTGCCTCGCGCGCAGTCTGTGCTGTATCAGTCCGACCTGGATGAGAGTGAATCCTGCA
CCGCTGAAGATGGAGCTACCTCCCGTCCTCTGTCCAGTCCTCCCGGACGCGATTCCCTGTATGCTAGTGG
CGCAAACCTGAGGGATAGTCCCAGCTATCCAGACTCCTCTCCCGAGGGACCATCTGAGGCACTCCCACCT
CCACCGCCTGCTCCACCTGGCCCACCGGAAATCTACTATACGAGTCGTCCGCCAGCGCTGGTCGCTCGCA
ATCCACTGCAAGGTTATTACCAGGTACGCCGTCCTAGCCATGAGGGCTATCTTGCCGCACCCGGCCTGGA
GGGGCCTGGCCCTGACGGTGATGGACAGATGCAGTTGGTCACCTCACTGGGTTCTGACTACAAAGACGAT
GACGACAAGTGAAGATCTGACAAAACTCACACATGCCCACCGTGCCCAGCACCTGAACTCCTGGGGGGAC
CGTCAGTCTTCCTCTTCCCCCCAAAACCCAAGGACACCCTCATGATCTCCCGGACCCCTGAGGTCACATG
CGTGGTGGTGGACGTGAGCCACGAAGACCCTGAGGTCAAGTTCAACTGGTACGTGGACGGCGTGGAGGTG
CATAATGCCAAGACAAAGCCGCGGGAGGAGCAGTACAACAGCACGTACCGTGTGGTCAGCGTCCTCACCG
TCCTGCACCAGGACTGGCTGAATGGCAAGGAGTACAAGTGCAAGGTCTCCAACAAAGCCCTCCCAGCCCC
CATCGAGAAAACCATCTCCAAAGCCAAAGGGCAGCCCCGAGAACCACAGGTGTACACCCTGCCCCCATCC
CGGGAGGAGATGACCAAGAACCAGGTCAGCCTGACCTGCCTGGTCAAAGGCTTCTATCCCAGCGACATCG
CCGTGGAGTGGGAGAGCAATGGGCAGCCGGAGAACAACTACAAGACCACGCCTCCCGTGCTGGACTCCGA
CGGCTCCTTCTTCCTCTACAGCAAGCTCACCGTGGACAAGAGCAGGTGGCAGCAGGGGAACGTCTTCTCA
TGCTCCGTGATGCACGAGGCTCTGCACAACCACTACACGCAGAAGAGCCTCTCCCTGTCTCCGGGTAAAT
GAGTGCTAGCTGGCCAGACATGATAAGATACATTGATGAGTTTGGACAAACCACAACTAGAATGCAGTGA
AAAAAATGCTTTATTTGTGAAATTTGTGATGCTATTGCTTTATTTGTAACCATTATAAGCTGCAATAAAC
AAGTTAACAACAACAATTGCATTCATTTTATGTTTCAGGTTCAGGGGGAGGTGTGGGAGGTTTTTTAAAG
CAAGTAAAACCTCTACAAATGTGGTATGGAATTAATTCTAAAATACAGCATAGCAAAACTTTAACCTCCA
AATCAAGCCTCTACTTGAATCCTTTTCTGAGGGATGAATAAGGCATAGGCATCAGGGGCTGTTGCCAATG
TGCATTAGCTGTTTGCAGCCTCACCTTCTTTCATGGAGTTTAAGATATAGTGTATTTTCCCAAGGTTTGA
ACTAGCTCTTCATTTCTTTATGTTTTAAATGCACTGACCTCCCACATTCCCTTTTTAGTAAAATATTCAG
AAATAATTTAAATACATCATTGCAATGAAAATAAATGTTTTTTATTAGGCAGAATCCAGATGCTCAAGGC
CCTTCATAATATCCCCCAGTTTAGTAGTTGGACTTAGGGAACAAAGGAACCTTTAATAGAAATTGGACAG
CAAGAAAGCGAGCTTCTAGCTTATCCTCAGTCCTGCTCCTCTGCCACAAAGTGCACGCAGTTGCCGGCCG
GGTCGCGCAGGGCGAACTCCCGCCCCCACGGCTGCTCGCCGATCTCGGTCATGGCCGGCCCGGAGGCGTC
CCGGAAGTTCGTGGACACGACCTCCGACCACTCGGCGTACAGCTCGTCCAGGCCGCGCACCCACACCCAG
GCCAGGGTGTTGTCCGGCACCACCTGGTCCTGGACCGCGCTGATGAACAGGGTCACGTCGTCCCGGACCA
CACCGGCGAAGTCGTCCTCCACGAAGTCCCGGGAGAACCCGAGCCGGTCGGTCCAGAACTCGACCGCTCC
GGCGACGTCGCGCGCGGTGAGCACCGGAACGGCACTGGTCAACTTGGCCATGATGGCTCCTCCTGTCAGG
AGAGGAAAGAGAAGAAGGTTAGTACAATTGCTATAGTGAGTTGTATTATACTATGCAGATATACTATGCC
AATGATTAATTGTCAAACTAGGGCTGCAGGGTTCATAGTGCCACTTTTCCTGCACTGCCCCATCTCCTGC
CCACCCTTTCCCAGGCATAGACAGTCAGTGACTTACCAAACTCACAGGAGGGAGAAGGCAGAAGCTTGAG
ACAGACCCGCGGGACCGCCGAACTGCGAGGGGACGTGGCTAGGGCGGCTTCTTTTATGGTGCGCCGGCCC
TCGGAGGCAGGGCGCTCGGGGAGGCCTAGCGGCCAATCTGCGGTGGCAGGAGGCGGGGCCGAAGGCCGTG
CCTGACCAATCCGGAGCACATAGGAGTCTCAGCCCCCCGCCCCAAAGCAAGGGGAAGTCACGCGCCTGTA
GCGCCAGCGTGTTGTGAAATGGGGGCTTGGGGGGGTTGGGGCCCTGACTAGTCAAAACAAACTCCCATTG
ACGTCAATGGGGTGGAGACTTGGAAATCCCCGTGAGTCAAACCGCTATCCACGCCCATTGATGTACTGCC
AAAACCGCATCATCATGGTAATAGCGATGACTAATACGTAGATGTACTGCCAAGTAGGAAAGTCCCATAA
GGTCATGTACTGGGCATAATGCCAGGCGGGCCATTTACCGTCATTGACGTCAATAGGGGGCGTACTTGGC
ATATGATACACTTGATGTACTGCCAAGTGGGCAGTTTACCGTAAATACTCCACCCATTGACGTCAATGGA
AAGTCCCTATTGGCGTTACTATGGGAACATACGTCATTATTGACGTCAATGGGCGGGGGTCGTTGGGCGG
TCAGCCAGGCGGGCCATTTACCGTAAGTTATGTAACGCCTGCAGGTTAATTAAGAACATGTGAGCAAAAG
GCCAGCAAAAGGCCAGGAACCGTAAAAAGGCCGCGTTGCTGGCGTTTTTCCATAGGCTCCGCCCCCCTGA
CGAGCATCACAAAAATCGACGCTCAAGTCAGAGGTGGCGAAACCCGACAGGACTATAAAGATACCAGGCG
TTTCCCCCTGGAAGCTCCCTCGTGCGCTCTCCTGTTCCGACCCTGCCGCTTACCGGATACCTGTCCGCCT
TTCTCCCTTCGGGAAGCGTGGCGCTTTCTCATAGCTCACGCTGTAGGTATCTCAGTTCGGTGTAGGTCGT
TCGCTCCAAGCTGGGCTGTGTGCACGAACCCCCCGTTCAGCCCGACCGCTGCGCCTTATCCGGTAACTAT
CGTCTTGAGTCCAACCCGGTAAGACACGACTTATCGCCACTGGCAGCAGCCACTGGTAACAGGATTAGCA
GAGCGAGGTATGTAGGCGGTGCTACAGAGTTCTTGAAGTGGTGGCCTAACTACGGCTACACTAGAAGAAC
AGTATTTGGTATCTGCGCTCTGCTGAAGCCAGTTACCTTCGGAAAAAGAGTTGGTAGCTCTTGATCCGGC
AAACAAACCACCGCTGGTAGCGGTGGTTTTTTTGTTTGCAAGCAGCAGATTACGCGCAGAAAAAAAGGAT
CTCAAGAAGATCCTTTGATCTTTTCTACGGGGTCTGACGCTCAGTGGAACGAAAACTCACGTTAAGGGAT
TTTGGTCATGGCTAGTTAATTAACATTTAAATCAGCGGCCGCAATAAAATATCTTTATTTTCATTACATC
TGTGTGTTGGTTTTTTGTGTGAATCGTAACTAACATACGCTCTCCATCAAAACAAAACGAAACAAAACAA
ACTAGCAAAATAGGCTGTCCCCAGTGCAAGTGCAGGTGCCA
